>Addgene plasmid #195794 | pENTR223-BDLF1 | addgene full sequence | sequence record 385682 | Addgene NGS Result
CTTTCCTGCGTTATCCCCTGATTCTGTGGATAACCGTATTACCGCCTTTGAGTGAGCTGATACCGCTCGC
CGCAGCCGAACGACCGAGCGCAGCGAGTCAGTGAGCGAGGAAGCGGAAGAGCGCCCAATACGCAAACCGC
CTCTCCCCGCGCGTTGGCCGATTCATTAATGCAGCTGGCACGACAGGTTTCCCGACTGGAAAGCGGGCAG
TGAGCGCAACGCAATTAATACGCGTACCGCTAGCCAGGAAGAGTTTGTAGAAACGCAAAAAGGCCATCCG
TCAGGATGGCCTTCTGCTTAGTTTGATGCCTGGCAGTTTATGGCGGGCGTCCTGCCCGCCACCCTCCGGG
CCGTTGCTTCACAACGTTCAAATCCGCTCCCGGCGGATTTGTCCTACTCAGGAGAGCGTTCACCGACAAA
CAACAGATAAAACGAAAGGCCCAGTCTTCCGACTGAGCCTTTCGTTTTATTTGATGCCTGGCAGTTCCCT
ACTCTCGCGTTAACGCTAGCATGGATGTTTTCCCAGTCACGACGTTGTAAAACGACGGCCAGTCTTAAGC
TCGGGCCCCAAATAATGATTTTATTTTGACTGATAGTGACCTGTTCGTTGCAACAAATTGATGAGCAATG
CTTTTTTATAATGCCAACTTTGTACAAAAAAGTTGGCATGGATTTGAAAGTGGTAGTGTCTCTCTCCTCT
CGTCTGTATACCGATGAGATTGCCAAGATGCAACAGAGGATTGGCTGCATCTTACCCCTGGCTTCCACTC
ACGGGACGCAGAATGTGCAGGGATTGGGCTTGGGTCAGGTGTACTCTCTAGAGACGGTCCCGGACTACGT
GTCCATGTACAACTACCTGTCTGATTGCACCCTGGCCGTGCTGGATGAGGTTAGCGTGGACAGTTTGATA
CTCACCAAGATTGTTCCAGGTCAGACCTACGCCATTAAGAACAAGTACCAGCCCTTTTTCCAGTGGCATG
GGACCGGGAGCCTCAGTGTTATGCCCCCGGTATTTGGACGAGAGCATGCCACCGTGAAGTTAGAGTCCAA
TGATGTGGACATTGTTTTCCCCATGGTGCTGCCTACGCCCATAGCAGAGGAGGTGCTGCAGAAGATTCTC
CTGTTTAACGTGTACTCCCGGGTTGTCATGCAGGCTCCCGGGAACGCAGACATGCTCGATGTACACATGC
ATCTTGGCTCTGTTTCATACCTGGGGCACCACTACGAGTTGGCCCTCCCGGAGGTGCCAGGGCCCCTTGG
CTTGGCCCTGCTGGACAATCTGAGTCTCTACTTTTGCATCATGGTGACCCTGCTGCCCAGGGCCAGTATG
CGCCTGGTCCGAGGCCTTATCCGGCATGAGCATCACGACCTCTTGAATCTCTTCCAGGAAATGGTGCCGG
ATGAGATAGCCCGGATAGACCTGGATGACCTGTCAGTGGCGGATGATTTATCACGCATGCGTGTGATGAT
GACCTACCTACAGTCTTTGGCATCACTATTTAATTTGGGGCCTCGCTTGGCCACAGCGGCATACTCTCAA
GAGACCCTGACGGCCACTTGCTGGTTAAGACCAACTTTCTTGTACAAAGTTGGCATTATAAGAAAGCATT
GCTTATCAATTTGTTGCAACGAACAGGTCACTATCAGTCAAAATAAAATCATTATTTGCCATCCAGCTGA
TATCCCCTATAGTGAGTCGTATTACATGGTCATAGCTGTTTCCTGGCAGCTCTGGCCCGTGTCTCAAAAT
CTCTGATGTTACATTGCACAAGATAAAAATATATCATCATGCCTCCTCTAGACCAGCCAGGACAGAAATG
CCTCGACTTCGCTGCTACCCAAGGTTGCCGGGTGACGCACACCGTGGAAACGGATGAAGGCACGAACCCA
GTGGACATAAGCCTGTTCGGTTCGTAAGCTGTAATGCAAGTAGCGTATGCGCTCACGCAACTGGTCCAGA
ACCTTGACCGAACGCAGCGGTGGTAACGGCGCAGTGGCGGTTTTCATGGCTTGTTATGACTGTTTTTTTG
GGGTACAGTCTATGCCTCGGGCATCCAAGCAGCAAGCGCGTTACGCCGTGGGTCGATGTTTGATGTTATG
GAGCAGCAACGATGTTACGCAGCAGGGCAGTCGCCCTAAAACAAAGTTAAACATTATGAGGGAAGCGGTG
ATCGCCGAAGTATCGACTCAACTATCAGAGGTAGTTGGCGTCATCGAGCGCCATCTCGAACCGACGTTGC
TGGCCGTACATTTGTACGGCTCCGCAGTGGATGGCGGCCTGAAGCCACACAGTGATATTGATTTGCTGGT
TACGGTGACCGTAAGGCTTGATGAAACAACGCGGCGAGCTTTGATCAACGACCTTTTGGAAACTTCGGCT
TCCCCTGGAGAGAGCGAGATTCTCCGCGCTGTAGAAGTCACCATTGTTGTGCACGACGACATCATTCCGT
GGCGTTATCCAGCTAAGCGCGAACTGCAATTTGGAGAATGGCAGCGCAATGACATTCTTGCAGGTATCTT
CGAGCCAGCCACGATCGACATTGATCTGGCTATCTTGCTGACAAAAGCAAGAGAACATAGCGTTGCCTTG
GTAGGTCCAGCGGCGGAGGAACTCTTTGATCCGGTTCCTGAACAGGATCTATTTGAGGCGCTAAATGAAA
CCTTAACGCTATGGAACTCGCCGCCCGACTGGGCTGGCGATGAGCGAAATGTAGTGCTTACGTTGTCCCG
CATTTGGTACAGCGCAGTAACCGGCAAAATCGCGCCGAAGGATGTCGCTGCCGACTGGGCAATGGAGCGC
CTGCCGGCCCAGTATCAGCCCGTCATACTTGAAGCTAGACAGGCTTATCTTGGACAAGAAGAAGATCGCT
TGGCCTCGCGCGCAGATCAGTTGGAAGAATTTGTCCACTACGTGAAAGGCGAGATCACCAAGGTAGTCGG
CAAATAACCCTCGAGCCACCCATGACCAAAATCCCTTAACGTGAGTTACGCGTCGTTCCACTGAGCGTCA
GACCCCGTAGAAAAGATCAAAGGATCTTCTTGAGATCCTTTTTTTCTGCGCGTAATCTGCTGCTTGCAAA
CAAAAAAACCACCGCTACCAGCGGTGGTTTGTTTGCCGGATCAAGAGCTACCAACTCTTTTTCCGAAGGT
AACTGGCTTCAGCAGAGCGCAGATACCAAATACTGTTCTTCTAGTGTAGCCGTAGTTAGGCCACCACTTC
AAGAACTCTGTAGCACCGCCTACATACCTCGCTCTGCTAATCCTGTTACCAGTGGCTGCTGCCAGTGGCG
ATAAGTCGTGTCTTACCGGGTTGGACTCAAGACGATAGTTACCGGATAAGGCGCAGCGGTCGGGCTGAAC
GGGGGGTTCGTGCACACAGCCCAGCTTGGAGCGAACGACCTACACCGAACTGAGATACCTACAGCGTGAG
CTATGAGAAAGCGCCACGCTTCCCGAAGGGAGAAAGGCGGACAGGTATCCGGTAAGCGGCAGGGTCGGAA
CAGGAGAGCGCACGAGGGAGCTTCCAGGGGGAAACGCCTGGTATCTTTATAGTCCTGTCGGGTTTCGCCA
CCTCTGACTTGAGCGTCGATTTTTGTGATGCTCGTCAGGGGGGCGGAGCCTATGGAAAAACGCCAGCAAC
GCGGCCTTTTTACGGTTCCTGGCCTTTTGCTGGCCTTTTGCTCACATGTT
Features (pLannotate 1.2.2; 12 found; start..end, strand, type, name):
    121..213     +  CDS            lacI (fragment): lac repressor; lacI; The lac repressor binds to the lac operator to inhibit transcription in E. coli. This inhibition can be relieved by adding lactose or isopropyl-β-D-thiogalactopyranoside (IPTG).
    268..295     -  terminator     rrnB T2 terminator: transcription terminator T2 from the E. coli rrnB gene
    427..470     +  terminator     rrnB T1 terminator: Escherichia coli rrnB; transcription terminator T1 from the E. coli rrnB gene
    517..553     -  CDS            lacZα (fragment): LacZα fragment of β-galactosidase; lacZ fragment
    570..665     +  protein_bind   attL3: mutant version of attL; recombination site for the Gateway® LR reaction LR Clonase™
    668..1570    +  CDS            TRX2: TRX2_EBVB9 - Experimental evidence at protein level: Swiss-Prot protein existence level 1. Structural component of the T=16 icosahedral capsid. The capsid is composed of pentamers and hexamers of major capsid protein/MCP, which are linked together by heterotrimers called triplexes. These triplexes are formed by a single molecule of triplex protein 1/TRX1 and two copies of triplex protein 2/TRX2. Additionally, TRX1 is required for efficient transport of TRX2 to the nucleus, which is the site of capsid assembly. From Epstein-Barr virus (strain B95-8) (HHV-4) (Human herpesvirus 4).
   1572..1667    -  protein_bind   attL3: mutant version of attL; recombination site for the Gateway® LR reaction LR Clonase™
   1686..1704    -  promoter       T7 promoter: promoter for bacteriophage T7 RNA polymerase
   1894..1917    +  promoter       Pc promoter (fragment): intI1 (promoter lies within the coding sequence); class 1 integron promoter
   2093..2149    +  CDS            GmR (fragment): gentamycin acetyltransferase; aacC1; confers resistance to gentamycin
   2156..2947    +  CDS            SmR: aminoglycoside adenylyltransferase (Murphy, 1985); aadA; confers resistance to spectinomycin and streptomycin
   3040..3628    +  rep_origin     ori: high-copy-number ColE1/pMB1/pBR322/pUC origin of replication
