[The description below was written by a language model from this plasmid's Addgene catalogue record and pLannotate feature annotations shown in this document.]
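Description:
pENTR223-BDLF1 is a Gateway entry clone built on the pENTR223.1 backbone (Invitrogen) that carries the Epstein-Barr virus BDLF1 open reading frame. It is a small bacterial plasmid, with a sequenced length of about 3.7 kb. It is propagated in E. coli from a high-copy ColE1/pUC-type origin and selected with spectinomycin through the aadA (SmR) aminoglycoside adenylyltransferase gene. Upstream of that marker the annotation picks up a class 1 integron Pc promoter fragment and a short remnant of a gentamicin resistance gene, which appear to be carried along with the resistance cassette. Small lacI and lacZα fragments are also annotated and appear to be non-functional backbone remnants.

The roughly 900 bp insert matches triplex capsid protein 2 (TRX2) of EBV strain B95-8. Two copies of TRX2 and one of TRX1 form the heterotrimeric triplexes that link major capsid protein pentamers and hexamers in the icosahedral herpesvirus capsid. The ORF is flanked by two oppositely oriented attL recombination sites. The automated annotation labels both as attL3, so the exact attL variants should be taken from the backbone documentation. rrnB T1 and T2 terminators lie upstream of the cassette and insulate it from read-through transcription. A T7 promoter sits just beyond the downstream att site, pointing back toward the insert.

The plasmid has no promoter positioned for sense expression of BDLF1, and no tags are annotated, so it is a transfer intermediate and not an expression construct. An LR Clonase reaction moves the ORF into destination vectors of choice. The associated publication title indicates that the clone belongs to an EBV ORF collection used to map virus-virus and virus-human protein interactions.
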