Addgene plasmid #195794: pENTR223-BDLF1
Purpose: Gateway Entry Clone of Epstein-Barr virus BDLF1
Depositing lab: Eric Johannsen. Depositing organization: Brigham and Women's Hospital. Publication: Epstein-Barr virus and virus human protein interaction maps. Calderwood MA, Venkatesan K, Xing L, Chase MR, Vazquez A, Holthaus AM, Ewence AE, Li N, Hirozane-Kishikawa T, Hill DE, Vidal M, Kieff E, Johannsen E. Proc Natl Acad Sci U S A. 2007 May 1;104(18):7606-11. doi: 10.1073/pnas.0702332104. Epub 2007 Apr 19. PubMed 17446270.
Backbone
  Vector backbone: pENTR223.1
  Backbone manufacturer: Invitrogen
  Backbone size w/o insert (bp): 2875
  Vector type: Gateway Entry Vector
Growth in bacteria
  Bacterial resistance: Spectinomycin, 50 μg/mL
  Growth temperature: 37°C
  Growth strain: DH5alpha
  Copy number: High Copy
Gene/Insert
  Gene/Insert name: BDLF1
  Species: Epstein-Barr virus
  Cloning method: Gateway Cloning
Terms and licenses: Academic/Nonprofit Terms; Industry Terms: Not Available to Industry
How to cite: pENTR223-BDLF1 was a gift from Eric Johannsen (Addgene plasmid # 195794 ; http://n2t.net/addgene:195794 ; RRID:Addgene_195794)
